>Addgene plasmid #188047 | pAG8Ha-FLI1_DBD(276-399_F362A) | addgene full sequence | sequence record 376727 | Addgene NGS Result
TTCTCATGTTTGACAGCTTATCATCCGATAAGCTTTAATGCGGTAGTTTATCACAGTTAAATTGCTAACG
CAGTCAGGCACCGTGTATGAAATCTAACAATGCGCTCATCGTCATCCTCGGCACCGTCACCCTGGATGCT
GTAGGCATAGGCTTGGTTATGCCGGTACTGCCGGGCCTCTTGCGGGATATCCGGATATAGTTCCTCCTTT
CAGCAAAAAACCCCTCAAGACCCGTTTAGAGGCCCCAAGGGGTTATGCTAGTTATTGCTCAGCGGTGGCA
GCAGCCAACTCAGCTTCCTTTCGGGCTTTGTTAGCAGCCGGATCCTCAGTTAACTTTCTGCTGATGCGCA
TGATAGCTCGGCATATAGCTAATATCGCTCGGATATTTATACATGCTGCTTTCGGTCGGATGCGGCTGCA
GGGCCTGTGCAATACCATGGGCATCGAATTTGTACGCGTAGCGTTTACCATGCACTTTGGTCATGATGTT
TTTATCGTAGTAGTAGCGCAGGGCACGGCTCAGTTTATCGTAGTTCATGTTCGGTTTGCTTTTACGTTCG
CCCCAGCGACGCGCAACTTCATCCGGATCGGTCATTTTAAATTCGCCATTGGTACCTTCCCAGGTGATGC
AGCTCGCGTTGGCGCTATCGCTCAGCAGTTCCAGCAGAAACTGCCACAGCTGAATCTGACCGCTACCCGG
GGCGCCCTGAAAATAAAGATTCTCGCTAGCATGGTGATGGTGGTGGTGATGGTGGTCCATATGGTATATC
TCCTTCTTAAAGTTAAACAAAATTATTTCTAGAGGGAAACCGTTGTGGTCTCCCTATAGTGAGTCGTATT
AATTTCGCGGGATCGAGATCTCGATCCTCTACGCCGGACGCATCGTGGCCGGCATCACCGGCGCTACAGG
TGCGGTTGCTTGCGCCTATATCGCCGACCCGGCATCACCGGCGCTACAGGTGCGGTTGCTTGCGCCTATA
TCGCCGACATCACCGATGGGGAAGATCGGGCTCGCCACTTCGGGCTCATGAGCGCTTGTTTCGGCGTGGG
TATGGTGGCAGGCCCCGTGGCCGTGGGACTGTTGGGCTCCATCTCCTTGCATGGGGACTGTTGGGCTCCA
TCTCCTTGCATGGGGGGACTGTTGGGCTCCATCTCCTTGCATGCACCATTCCTTGCGGCGGCGGTGCTCA
ACGGCCTCAACCTACTACTGGGCTGCTTCCTAATGCAGGAGTCGCATAAGGGAGAGCGTCAACCGATGCC
CTTGAGAGCCTTCAACCCAGTCAGCTCCTTCCGGTGGGCGCGGGGCATGACTATCGTCGCCGCACTTATG
ACTGTCTTCTTTATCATGCAACTCGTAGGACAGGTGCCGGCAGCGCTCTGGGTCATTTTCGGCGAGGACC
GCTTTCGCTGGAGCGCGACGATGATCGGCCTGTCGCTTGCGGTATTCGGAATCTTGCACGCCCTCGCTCA
AGCCTTCGTCACTGGTCCCGCCACCAAACGTTTCGGCGAGAAGCAGGCCATTATCGCCGGCATGGCGGCC
GACGCGCTGGGCTACGTCTTGCTGGCGTTCGCGACGCGAGGCTGGATGGCCTTCCCCATTATGATTCTTC
TCGCTTCCGGCGGCATCGGGATGCCCGCGTTGCAGGCCATGCTGTCCAGGCAGGTAGATGACGACCATCA
GGGACAGCTTCAAGGATCGCTCGCGGCTCTTACCAGCCTAACTTCGATCATTGGACCGCTGATCGTCACG
GCGATTTATGCCGCCTCGGCGAGCACATGGAACGGGTTGGCATGGATTGTAGGTGCCGCCCTATACCTTG
TCATGGATTGTAGGTGCCGCCCTATACCTTGTCTGCCTCCCCGCGTTGCGTCGCGGTGCATGGAGCCGGG
CCACCTCGACCTGAATGGAAGCCGGCGGCACCTCGCTAACGGATTCACCACTCCAAGAATTGGAGCCAAT
CAATTCTTGCGGAGAACTGTGAATGCGCAAACCAACCCTTGGCAGAACATATCCATCGCGTCCGCCATCT
CCAGCAGCCGCACGCGGCGCATCTCGGGCAGCGTTGGGTCCTGGCCACGGGTGTGCATGATCGTGCTCCT
GTCGTTGAGGACCCGGCTAGGCTGGCGGGGTTGCCTTACTGGTTAGCAGAATGAATCACCGATACGCGAG
CGAACGTGAAGCGACTGCTGCTGCAAAACGTCTGCGACCTGAGCAACAACATGAATGGTCTTCGGTTTCC
GTGTTTCGTAAAGTCTGGAAACGCGGAAGTCAGCGCCCTGCACCATTATGTTCCGGATCTGCATCGCAGG
ATGCTGCTGGCTACCCTGTGGAACACCTACATCTGTATTAACGAAGCGCTGGCATTGACCCTGAGTGATT
TTTCTCTGGTCCCGCCGCATCCATACCGCCAGTTGTTTACCCTCACGACGTTCCAGTAACCGGGCATGTT
CATCATCAGTAACCCGTATCGTGAGCATCCTCTCTCGTTTCATCGGTATCATTACCCCCATGAACAGAAA
TCCCCCTTACACGGAGGCATCAGTGACCAAACAGGAAAAAACCGCCCTTAACATGGCCCGCTTTATCAGA
AGCCAGACATTAACGCTTCTGGAGAAACTCAACGAGCTGGACGCGGATGAACAGGCAGACATCTGTGAAT
CGCTTCACGACCACGCTGATGAGCTTTACCGCAGCTGCCTCGCGCGTTTCGGTGATGACGGTGAAAACCT
CTGACACATGCAGCTCCCGGAGACGGTCACAGCTTGTCTGTAAGCGGATGCCGGGAGCAGACAAGCCCGT
CAGGGCGCGTCAGCGGGTGTTGGCGGGTGTCGGGGCGCAGCCATGACCCAGTCACGTAGCGATAGCGGAG
TGTATACTGGCTTAACTATGCGGCATCAGAGCAGATTGTACTGAGAGTGCACCATTGCGGTGTGAAATAC
CGCACAGATGCGTAAGGAGAAAATACCGCATCAGGCGCTCTTCCGCTTCCTCGCTCACTGACTCGCTGCG
CTCGGTCGTTCGGCTGCGGCGAGCGGTATCAGCTCACTCAAAGGCGGTAATACGGTTATCCACAGAATCA
GGGGATAACGCAGGAAAGAACATGTGAGCAAAAGGCCAGCAAAAGGCCAGGAACCGTAAAAAGGCCGCGT
TGCTGGCGTTTTTCCATAGGCTCCGCCCCCCTGACGAGCATCACAAAAATCGACGCTCAAGTCAGAGGTG
GCGAAACCCGACAGGACTATAAAGATACCAGGCGTTTCCCCCTGGAAGCTCCCTCGTGCGCTCTCCTGTT
CCGACCCTGCCGCTTACCGGATACCTGTCCGCCTTTCTCCCTTCGGGAAGCGTGGCGCTTTCTCATAGCT
CACGCTGTAGGTATCTCAGTTCGGTGTAGGTCGTTCGCTCCAAGCTGGGCTGTGTGCACGAACCCCCCGT
TCAGCCCGACCGCTGCGCCTTATCCGGTAACTATCGTCTTGAGTCCAACCCGGTAAGACACGACTTATCG
CCACTGGCAGCAGCCACTGGTAACAGGATTAGCAGAGCGAGGTATGTAGGCGGTGCTACAGAGTTCTTGA
AGTGGTGGCCTAACTACGGCTACACTAGAAGGACAGTATTTGGTATCTGCGCTCTGCTGAAGCCAGTTAC
CTTCGGAAAAAGAGTTGGTAGCTCTTGATCCGGCAAACAAACCACCGCTGGTAGCGGTGGTTTTTTTGTT
TGCAAGCAGCAGATTACGCGCAGAAAAAAAGGATCTCAAGAAGATCCTTTGATCTTTTCTACGGGGTCTG
ACGCTCAGTGGAACGAAAACTCACGTTAAGGGATTTTGGTCATGAGATTATCAAAAAGGATCTTCACCTA
GATCCTTTTAAATTAAAAATGAAGTTTTAAATCAATCTAAAGTATATATGAGTAAACTTGGTCTGACAGT
TACCAATGCTTAATCAGTGAGGCACCTATCTCAGCGATCTGTCTATTTCGTTCATCCATAGTTGCCTGAC
TCCCCGTCGTGTAGATAACTACGATACGGGAGGGCTTACCATCTGGCCCCAGTGCTGCAATGATACCGCG
AGACCCACGCTCACCGGCTCCAGATTTATCAGCAATAAACCAGCCAGCCGGAAGGGCCGAGCGCAGAAGT
GGTCCTGCAACTTTATCCGCCTCCATCCAGTCTATTAATTGTTGCCGGGAAGCTAGAGTAAGTAGTTCGC
CAGTTAATAGTTTGCGCAACGTTGTTGCCATTGCTGCAGGCATCGTGGTGTCACGCTCGTCGTTTGGTAT
GGCTTCATTCAGCTCCGGTTCCCAACGATCAAGGCGAGTTACATGATCCCCCATGTTGTGCAAAAAAGCG
GTTAGCTCCTTCGGTCCTCCGATCGTTGTCAGAAGTAAGTTGGCCGCAGTGTTATCACTCATGGTTATGG
CAGCACTGCATAATTCTCTTACTGTCATGCCATCCGTAAGATGCTTTTCTGTGACTGGTGAGTACTCAAC
CAAGTCATTCTGAGAATAGTGTATGCGGCGACCGAGTTGCTCTTGCCCGGCGTCAACACGGGATAATACC
GCGCCACATAGCAGAACTTTAAAAGTGCTCATCATTGGAAAACGTTCTTCGGGGCGAAAACTCTCAAGGA
TCTTACCGCTGTTGAGATCCAGTTCGATGTAACCCACTCGTGCACCCAACTGATCTTCAGCATCTTTTAC
TTTCACCAGCGTTTCTGGGTGAGCAAAAACAGGAAGGCAAAATGCCGCAAAAAAGGGAATAAGGGCGACA
CGGAAATGTTGAATACTCATACTCTTCCTTTTTCAATATTATTGAAGCATTTATCAGGGTTATTGTCTCA
TGAGCGGATACATATTTGAATGTATTTAGAAAAATAAACAAATAGGGGTTCCGCGCACATTTCCCCGAAA
AGTGCCACCTGACGTCTAAGAAACCATTATTATCATGACATTAACCTATAAAAATAGGCGTATCACGAGG
CCCTTTCGTCTTCAAGAA
Features (pLannotate 1.2.2; 19 found; start..end, strand, type, name):
     10..39      +  promoter       tet promoter: E. coli promoter for tetracycline efflux protein gene
     87..191     +  CDS            TcR (fragment): tetracycline efflux protein; tet; confers resistance to tetracycline
    214..261     -  terminator     T7 terminator: transcription terminator for bacteriophage T7 RNA polymerase
    269..318     -  CDS            SET1 (fragment): solubility-enhancement tag derived from T7 phage gene 10B
    359..697     -  CDS            FEV (fragment): FEV_HUMAN - Also known as PET1. Experimental evidence at protein level: Swiss-Prot protein existence level 1. Functions as a transcriptional regulator. According to PubMed:12761502, it functions as a transcriptional repressor. Functions in the differentiation and the maintenance of the central serotonergic neurons. May play a role in cell growth. From Homo sapiens (Human).
    705..725     -  CDS            capTEV™ (fragment): composite tag for in vivo biotinylation, TEV protease cleavage, and 6xHis tagging
    731..754     -  CDS            8xHis: 8xHis affinity tag
    769..791     -  RBS            RBS: efficient ribosome binding site from bacteriophage T7 gene 10 (Olins and Rangwala, 1989)
    823..841     -  promoter       T7 promoter: promoter for bacteriophage T7 RNA polymerase
    863..938     +  CDS            TcR (fragment): tetracycline efflux protein; tet; confers resistance to tetracycline
    939..1103    +  CDS            TcR (fragment): tetracycline efflux protein; tet; confers resistance to tetracycline
   1133..1822    +  CDS            TcR (fragment): tetracycline efflux protein; tet; confers resistance to tetracycline
   1822..1904    +  CDS            TcR (fragment): tetracycline efflux protein; tet; confers resistance to tetracycline
   2146..2526    -  CDS            YPB1_ECOLX: Protein predicted: Swiss-Prot protein existence level 4. From Escherichia coli.
   2543..2734    +  CDS            rop: Rop protein, which maintains plasmids at low copy number; rop
   2836..2975    +  misc_feature   bom: basis of mobility region from pBR322
   3161..3749    -  rep_origin     ori: high-copy-number ColE1/pMB1/pBR322/pUC origin of replication
   3920..4780    -  CDS            AmpR: β-lactamase; bla; confers resistance to ampicillin, carbenicillin, and related antibiotics
   4781..4885    -  promoter       AmpR promoter: bla
