[The description below was written by a language model from this plasmid's Addgene catalogue record and pLannotate feature annotations shown in this document.]
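Description:
pAG8Ha-FLI1_DBD(276-399_F362A) is a bacterial expression plasmid built on a pET11-type backbone for producing a mutant form of the DNA-binding domain of human FLI1 in E. coli. It is maintained through a pBR322/ColE1-family origin accompanied by the rop gene and the bom mobility region, and is selected with ampicillin through the β-lactamase gene and its own promoter. The feature table also picks up the tet promoter and several fragments of the tetracycline efflux gene flanking the expression cassette. These look like remnants of the pBR322 ancestry, interrupted by the cassette, and tetracycline is not listed as a selection. The sequenced record is 4,988 nt, slightly longer than the catalogue size of 4,929 bp.

The expression cassette runs from a T7 promoter through the phage T7 gene 10 ribosome binding site to a T7 terminator, so transcription depends on a host that supplies T7 RNA polymerase. No lac operator or lacI gene is annotated. The open reading frame begins with an N-terminal 8xHis affinity tag. It is followed by a TEV protease recognition site, annotated as a short capTEV fragment, which allows the tag to be removed after purification. Next comes FLI1 residues 276–399, with amino acids 1–275 and 400–452 deleted, carrying the F362A substitution and codon optimised for E. coli. The annotation software labels this region as a fragment of FEV, a related human transcription factor, which probably reflects sequence similarity rather than a different insert. A short fragment matching a T7 gene 10B-derived tag lies between the insert and the terminator, and the record does not indicate that it is part of the product. The associated publication concerns how the DNA-binding domain modulates phase separation of the EWS::FLI1 oncogenic fusion. The record does not state the functional effect of F362A.
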