Addgene plasmid #188047: pAG8Ha-FLI1_DBD(276-399_F362A)
Purpose: Expresses His8-FLI1_DBD(276-399_F362A) with a TEV site for removal of the His8 tag.
Depositing lab: David Libich. Depositing organization: University of Texas Health Science Center at San Antonio. Publication: Phase separation of the oncogenic fusion protein EWS::FLI1 is modulated by its DNA-binding domain. Selig EE, Sohn EJ, Stoja A, Moreno-Romero AK, Akula S, Xu X, Bishop AJR, Libich DS. Proc Natl Acad Sci U S A. 2025 May 20;122(20):e2221823122. doi: 10.1073/pnas.2221823122. Epub 2025 May 16. PubMed 40377985.
Backbone
  Vector backbone: pET11
  Backbone size w/o insert (bp): 4500
  Total vector size (bp): 4929
  Vector type: Bacterial Expression
Growth in bacteria
  Bacterial resistance: Ampicillin, 100 μg/mL
  Growth temperature: 37°C
  Growth strain: DH5alpha
  Copy number: Unknown
Gene/Insert
  Gene/Insert name: FLI1 (alt names: Friend leukemia integration 1 transcription factor; Proto-oncogene Fli-1)
  Species: H. sapiens (human)
  Insert size (bp): 429
  Mutation: deleted amino acids 1-275, 400-452, mutated F362A
  Entrez Gene: FLI1 (a.k.a. BDPLT21, EWSR2, FLI-1, SIC-1)
  Promoter: T7
  Tag / fusion protein: His8 (N terminal on insert)
  Cloning method: Restriction Enzyme; 5′ cloning site KasI (unknown if destroyed); 3′ cloning site BamH1 (unknown if destroyed)
  Sequencing primers: 5′ T7; 3′ T7 reverse
Terms and licenses: Academic/Nonprofit Terms; Industry Terms: Not Available to Industry
Depositor comments: insert is codon optimized for E. coli expression
How to cite: pAG8Ha-FLI1_DBD(276-399_F362A) was a gift from David Libich (Addgene plasmid # 188047 ; http://n2t.net/addgene:188047 ; RRID:Addgene_188047)
